Addgene plasmid #244993: CAPS1 G476E Flag Apex2
Purpose: Proximity labeling studies for CAPS1 dysfunction and secretory trafficking
Depositing lab: Thomas Martin. Depositing organization: University of Wisconsin, Madison.
Backbone
  Vector backbone: mKate2
  Vector type: Mammalian Expression
Growth in bacteria
  Bacterial resistance: Kanamycin, 50 μg/mL
  Growth temperature: 37°C
  Growth strain: DH5alpha
  Copy number: High Copy
Gene/Insert
  Gene/Insert name: CADPS1
  Species: R. norvegicus (rat)
  Mutation: G476E
  Tag / fusion protein: Flag-Apex2 (C terminal on insert)
  Cloning method: Restriction Enzyme; 5′ cloning site Unknown (unknown if destroyed)
Terms and licenses: Academic/Nonprofit Terms; Industry Terms: Not Available to Industry
How to cite: CAPS1 G476E Flag Apex2 was a gift from Thomas Martin (Addgene plasmid # 244993 ; http://n2t.net/addgene:244993 ; RRID:Addgene_244993)
