[The description below was written by a language model from this plasmid's Addgene catalogue record and pLannotate feature annotations shown in this document.]
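Description:
CAPS1 G476E Flag Apex2 is a mammalian expression plasmid of about 8.7 kb that encodes rat CAPS1 (Cadps/CADPS1) carrying the G476E point mutation, fused at its C terminus to a FLAG epitope and the engineered peroxidase APEX2. The backbone is recorded as an mKate2 vector, but no mKate2 coding sequence appears in the annotated features, so the fluorescent protein seems to have been replaced by the Flag-APEX2 module. Transcription is driven by the human cytomegalovirus immediate early enhancer and promoter. Remnants of multiple cloning sites lie just upstream of the roughly 3.8 kb CAPS1 open reading frame. A short FLAG segment follows, detected as a fragment of a 3xFLAG match. After it comes a peroxidase coding region that the annotation software matched to pea cytosolic ascorbate peroxidase, consistent with the ascorbate peroxidase origin of APEX2. An SV40 polyadenylation signal terminates the transcript.

The plasmid is propagated in E. coli from a high-copy ColE1/pUC-type origin and also carries an f1 origin. A single NeoR/KanR (Tn5 aminoglycoside phosphotransferase) gene is preceded by both a bacterial bla promoter and the SV40 early promoter and ends with an HSV TK polyadenylation signal. This arrangement gives kanamycin selection in bacteria and can support G418 selection in mammalian cells.

CAPS1 is a calcium-binding, PtdIns(4,5)P2-binding factor involved in priming and exocytosis of dense-core vesicles. Fusing it to APEX2 allows peroxide-triggered biotinylation of nearby proteins, while the FLAG tag permits detection or immunoprecipitation. The stated purpose is proximity labeling to study CAPS1 dysfunction and secretory trafficking. The record does not describe the functional consequence of the G476E substitution.
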