Features (pLannotate 1.2.2; 18 found; start..end, strand, type, name):
      1..304     +  enhancer       CMV enhancer: human cytomegalovirus immediate early enhancer
    305..508     +  promoter       CMV promoter: human cytomegalovirus (CMV) immediate early promoter
    531..567     +  misc_feature   MCS (fragment): multiple cloning site
    568..601     -  misc_feature   MCS (fragment): pBluescript multiple cloning site
    607..4455    +  CDS            Cadps: CAPS1_RAT - Also known as Caps, Caps1. Experimental evidence at protein level: Swiss-Prot protein existence level 1. Calcium-binding protein involved in exocytosis of vesicles filled with neurotransmitters and neuropeptides. Probably acts upstream of fusion in the biogenesis or maintenance of mature secretory vesicles. Regulates catecholamine loading of DCVs. May specifically mediate the Ca(2+)-dependent exocytosis of large dense-core vesicles (DCVs) and other dense-core vesicles by acting as a PtdIns(4,5)P2- binding protein that acts at prefusion step following ATP-dependent priming and parti
   4519..4541    +  CDS            3xFLAG (fragment): three tandem FLAG® epitope tags
   4540..5286    +  CDS            APX1: APX1_PEA - Also known as APPX1. Experimental evidence at protein level: Swiss-Prot protein existence level 1. Plays a key role in hydrogen peroxide removal. From Pisum sativum (Garden pea).
   5305..5388    +  CDS            large T antigen (fragment): large T antigen from SV40 (simian virus 40)
   5411..5532    +  polyA_signal   SV40 poly(A) signal: SV40 polyadenylation signal
   5566..5994    -  rep_origin     f1 ori (sequence partly withheld): f1 bacteriophage origin of replication; arrow indicates direction of (+) strand synthesis
   6021..6125    +  promoter       AmpR promoter: bla
   6127..6484    +  promoter       SV40 promoter: SV40 enhancer and early promoter
   6519..7313    +  CDS            NeoR/KanR: aminoglycoside phosphotransferase from Tn5; aph(3')-II (or nptII); confers resistance to neomycin, kanamycin, and G418 (Geneticin®)
   7334..7486    +  CDS            ble (fragment): BLE_KLEPN - Experimental evidence at protein level: Swiss-Prot protein existence level 1. Binding protein with a strong affinity to the bleomycin family of antibiotics. Binds to CL990; an antimitotic-antibiotic compound. From Klebsiella pneumoniae.
   7545..7592    +  polyA_signal   HSV TK poly(A) signal: herpes simplex virus thymidine kinase polyadenylation signal (Cole and Stacy, 1985)
   7683..7699    -  polyA_signal   bGH poly(A) signal (fragment): bovine growth hormone polyadenylation signal
   7921..8509    +  rep_origin     ori: high-copy-number ColE1/pMB1/pBR322/pUC origin of replication
   8624..8683    +  enhancer       CMV enhancer (fragment): human cytomegalovirus immediate early enhancer
>Addgene plasmid #244993 | CAPS1 G476E Flag Apex2 | addgene full sequence | sequence record 488319 | Addgene NGS Result
CGTTACATAACTTACGGTAAATGGCCCGCCTGGCTGACCGCCCAACGACCCCCGCCCATTGACGTCAATA
ATGACGTATGTTCCCATAGTAACGCCAATAGGGACTTTCCATTGACGTCAATGGGTGGAGTATTTACGGT
AAACTGCCCACTTGGCAGTACATCAAGTGTATCATATGCCAAGTACGCCCCCTATTGACGTCAATGACGG
TAAATGGCCCGCCTGGCATTATGCCCAGTACATGACCTTATGGGACTTTCCTACTTGGCAGTACATCTAC
GTATTAGTCATCGCTATTACCATGGTGATGCGGTTTTGGCAGTACATCAATGGGCGTGGATAGCGGTTTG
ACTCACGGGGATTTCCAAGTCTCCACCCCATTGACGTCAATGGGAGTTTGTTTTGGCACCAAAATCAACG
GGACTTTCCAAAATGTCGTAACAACTCCGCCCCATTGACGCAAATGGGCGGTAGGCGTGTACGGTGGGAG
GTCTATATAAGCAGAGCTGGTTTAGTGAACCGTCAGATCCGCTAGCGCTACCGGACTCAGATCTCGAGCT
CAAGCTTGGTACCGGGCCCCCCCTCGAGGTCGACGGTATCGCCACCATGCTGGACCCTTCGTCCAGCGAA
GAGGAATCGGATGAGATCCTGGAAGAGGAGAGCGGCAAGGAGGTGCTGGGCTCGGCCGCGTCCGGAGCGC
GCCTGTCTCCAAGCCGCACCAACGAGGGCTCGGCGGGCAGCGCCGGCATGGGGGGCAGTGGCGCCGGGGC
CGGGGTGGGCGCCGGCGGCGGTGGGGGTAGCGGCGCGAGCAGCGGCGGCGGGGCCGGGGGGCTGCAGCCC
AGCAGCCGCGCCGGCGGCGGCCGGCCCTCCAGCCCCAGCCCGTCGGTGGTGAGCGAGAAGGAGAAGGAAG
AGTTGGAGCGGCTGCAGAAGGAAGAGGAGGAGAGGAAGAAGAGGCTGCAGCTGTACGTGTTCGTGATGCG
CTGCATTGCCTACCCCTTCAACGCCAAGCAGCCCACCGACATGGCTCGGCGGCAGCAGAAGATCAGCAAA
CAGCAGCTGCAGACTGTCAAGGACCGATTCCAGGCTTTCCTCAATGGGGAGACCCAAATCGTGGCAGATG
AAGCCTTTATGAATGCTGTCCAGAGCTACTATGAGGTGTTTCTCAAGAGTGACCGTGTGGCCCGCATGGT
ACAGAGTGGGGGCTGCTCAGCCAACGACTCTCGGGAGGTCTTCAAGAAACACATCGAGAAGAGGGTACGC
AGCCTACCTGAGATTGATGGCCTCAGCAAGGAGACTGTGCTAAGCTCCTGGATGGCTAAGTTTGACGCCA
TCTACCGTGGTGAGGAGGACCCCAGGAAGCAGCAAGCCCGGATGACAGCCAGTGCAGCTTCTGAGTTGAT
TCTGAGCAAGGAACAGCTCTATGAGATGTTCCAGAACATTCTTGGGATCAAGAAATTTGAACATCAACTC
CTATATAATGCGTGTCAGCTGGACAATCCAGATGAGCAGGCAGCCCAGATCAGACGAGAGCTGGACGGAC
GTCTCCAAATGGCAGACCAAATAGCCAGGGAACGCAAATTTCCTAAGTTCGTATCCAAAGAAATGGAAAA
TATGTACATCGAGGAGCTGAAGTCCTCCGTCAACCTACTCATGGCCAACTTGGAGAGCATGCCGGTGTCC
AAGGGTGGAGAGTTCAAGCTGCAGAAACTGAAACGCAGTCACAACGCGTCCATCATTGACATGGGTGAGG
AGAGCGAGAACCAGCTGTCCAAGTCGGATGTCCTGCTGTCCTTCTCCTTGGAGGTTGTCATCATGGAAGT
CCAAGGCCTTAAGTCCTTGGCTCCAAACCGAATCGTGTACTGCACAATGGAGGTGGAGGGTGGAGAGAAA
CTTCAGACTGATCAAGCAGAGGCTTCTAAACCAACCTGGGGCACTCAAGGCGACTTCTCTACAACCCACG
CGCTGCCAGCTGTTAAAGTAAAGCTATTCACAGAGAGCACTGGTGTCCTGGCCTTGGAAGACAAGGAACT
CGAGCGGGTTATCCTCCATCCCACCCCAAACAGCCCCAAACAATCCGAGTGGCACAAAATGACAGTCTCC
AAAAACTGCCCCGATCAAGACCTCAAAATCAAACTCGCTGTCCGAATGGATAAGCCTCAAAACATGAAGC
ACTCTGGGTACTTATGGACCATTGGTAAGAATGTGTGGAAGAGGTGGAAGAAAAGGTTCTTTGTGTTGGT
GCAGGTCAGCCAGTACACTTTTGCCATGTGCAGCTATCGAGAAAAGAAAGCAGAACCTCAGGAACTCCTA
CAGCTGGATGGCTACACCGTGGATTACACCGACCCTCAGCCAGGTTTGGAGGGTGGCCGAGCCTTCTTCA
ATGCAGTCAAAGAAGGAGACACGGTGATATTTGCCAGTGACGATGAGCAAGATCGAATCCTGTGGGTCCA
AGCTATGTACAGGGCCACCGGGCAGTCGCACAAACCTGTGCCCCCTACCCAGGTGCAGAAGCTCAACGCC
AAGGGCGGAAACGTGCCTCAGCTGGATGCCCCCATCTCCCAGTTTTACGCAGATAGAGCTCAAAAGCATG
GCATGGATGAATTTATCTCGTCCAACCCCTGTAACTTTGACCACGCTTCCCTCTTTGAGATGGTACAGCG
GCTGACTTTGGATCACAGACTAAACGATTCCTATTCTTGCCTGGGCTGGTTCAGTCCTGGCCAGGTGTTT
GTGTTAGACGAGTACTGCGCTCGGAATGGAGTCCGAGGATGTCATCGGCATCTCTGTTACCTTAGAGACT
TGCTGGAACGGGCAGAAAATGGCGCCATGATCGACCCCACGCTTCTTCATTACAGCTTTGCCTTCTGCGC
ATCCCATGTCCACGGGAACAGGCCTGATGGAATCGGAACTGTGACTGTTGAAGAAAAAGAGCGCTTTGAA
GAAATCAAAGAGAGACTCCGAGTTCTGCTGGAAAATCAAATTACACATTTCAGGTACTGCTTTCCGTTTG
GTCGACCTGAAGGTGCTTTGAAAGCGACTCTCTCACTTTTGGAACGGGTTTTGATGAAAGATATTGTCAC
TCCAGTACCCCAAGAGGAGGTCAAAACTGTCATCCGTAAATGCCTAGAGCAGGCTGCTCTAGTCAACTAC
TCTCGCCTATCTGAGTATGCCAAAATCGAAGAAAATGTAGGCCGCTTAATCACTCCCGCCAAAAAGCTCG
AAGACACAATCCGTCTTGCTGAACTAGTCATTGAAGTGCTGCAACAAAACGAAGAGCACCACGCCGAGGC
CTTTGCGTGGTGGTCAGACTTAATGGTGGAGCACGCGGAGACGTTCCTGTCACTCTTTGCAGTGGACATG
GATGCAGCATTAGAGGTGCAACCCCCAGACACGTGGGACAGTTTCCCACTCTTCCAGCTGCTGAATGACT
TTCTCCGTACAGACTATAACTTGTGCAATGGAAAGTTTCACAAACACCTGCAGGATCTGTTCGCCCCACT
CGTTGTTAGATACGTGGATCTGATGGAGTCCTCAATTGCACAATCTATCCACAGGGGCTTTGAGCGGGAG
TCATGGGAACCAGTCAATAACGGATCGGGTACATCAGAAGATTTGTTCTGGAAACTTGATGCCCTTCAGA
CTTTCATCCGTGACCTACACTGGCCTGAGGAAGAGTTTGGAAAGCACTTAGAGCAGCGGCTAAAACTAAT
GGCAAGCGACATGATTGAGTCCTGCGTCAAGAGAACCAGGATTGCATTTGAAGTTAAGCTGCAAAAAACC
AGTCGATCAACAGATTTTCGAGTCCCACAGTCAATATGCACCATGTTTAATGTTATGGTTGATGCCAAAG
CTCAATCAACAAAACTTTGCAGCATGGAAATGGGCCAGGAGCATCAATACCATTCAAAAATAGACGAACT
AATTGAAGAAACCGTTAAGGAAATGATCACACTCTTGGTGGCAAAGTTTGTAACTATATTGGAAGGCGTA
CTGGCAAAGTTATCCAGATACGACGAGGGGACTTTGTTTTCTTCGTTTCTGTCATTTACGGTGAAGGCGG
CATCTAAGTATGTGGACGTACCTAAACCCGGGATGGATGTGGCCGACGCCTACGTGACTTTCGTCCGCCA
CTCTCAGGATGTCCTTCGTGATAAGGTCAATGAGGAGATGTATATAGAAAGGTTATTTGATCAATGGTAC
AACAGCTCCATGAACGTCATCTGCACCTGGCTGACCGACCGGATGGACCTCCAGCTTCACATTTATCAGC
TGAAAACACTAATTAGGATGGTAAAGAAAACCTACAGAGATTTCCGATTGCAAGGGGTCCTGGATTCCAC
CTTAAACAGCAAGACCTATGAGACCATTCGAAATCGGCTCACTGTAGAGGAAGCTACCGCGTCCGTGAGT
GAGGGAGGGGGCTTGCAAGGCATCAGCATGAAGGACAGCGATGAAGAGGACGAGGAGGATGACGGTGGAG
GAGGTTCTGGCCACCACACTGGACTAGTGGATCCGGACTACAAGGATGACGACGATAAGGGGAAATCATA
CCCAACAGTGTCCGCAGACTACCAGGATGCCGTGGAGAAAGCCAAGAAGAAGCTGAGAGGGTTTATCGCA
GAAAAGAGGTGCGCACCTCTGATGCTGAGACTGGCTTTCCACAGCGCAGGCACCTTTGACAAGGGAACCA
AAACAGGCGGACCCTTTGGAACAATCAAGCACCCTGCTGAACTGGCACATAGTGCCAACAATGGGCTGGA
CATCGCCGTGCGGCTGCTGGAACCTCTGAAAGCAGAGTTCCCAATTCTGTCCTACGCCGATTTTTATCAG
CTGGCAGGAGTGGTCGCTGTGGAGGTCACTGGGGGCCCCAAGGTGCCTTTCCACCCAGGACGGGAGGACA
AACCAGAACCACCTCCAGAGGGGCGCCTGCCAGATCCGACAAAGGGCTCCGACCATCTGCGAGATGTGTT
TGGGAAAGCTATGGGCCTGACTGACCAGGATATCGTCGCACTGTCTGGAGGGCACACCATTGGCGCCGCT
CATAAGGAAAGGTCAGGCTTCGAGGGACCCTGGACAAGCAACCCCCTGATTTTCGACAATTCTTACTTTA
CTGAACTGCTGAGTGGAGAGAAGGAAGGGCTGCTGCAGCTGCCCAGCGACAAAGCCCTGCTGTCCGATCC
CGTGTTCAGACCTCTGGTCGATAAGTATGCAGCCGACGAGGATGCTTTTTTCGCAGATTACGCAGAAGCA
CATCAGAAGCTGTCAGAACTGGGATTTGCCGACGCCTAAGCGGCCGCGACTCTAGATCATAATCAGCCAT
ACCACATTTGTAGAGGTTTTACTTGCTTTAAAAAACCTCCCACACCTCCCCCTGAACCTGAAACATAAAA
TGAATGCAATTGTTGTTGTTAACTTGTTTATTGCAGCTTATAATGGTTACAAATAAAGCAATAGCATCAC
AAATTTCACAAATAAAGCATTTTTTTCACTGCATTCTAGTTGTGGTTTGTCCAAACTCATCAATGTATCT
TAAGGCGTAAATTGTAAGCGTTAATATTTTGTTAAAATTCGCGTTAAATTTTTGTTAAATCAGCTCATTT
TTTAACCAATAGGCCGAAATCGGCAAAATCCCTTATAAATCAAAAGAATAGACCGAGATAGGGT
[37 nt withheld, positions 5665-5701]
AAAGAACGTGGACTCCAACGTCAAAGG
[49 nt withheld, positions 5729-5777]
T
[91 nt withheld, positions 5779-5869]
G
[124 nt withheld, positions 5871-5994]
CAGGTGGCACTTTTCGGGGAAATGTGCGCGGAACCCCTATTTGTTTATTTTTCTAAATACATTCAAATAT
GTATCCGCTCATGAGACAATAACCCTGATAAATGCTTCAATAATATTGAAAAAGGAAGAGTCCTGAGGCG
GAAAGAACCAGCTGTGGAATGTGTGTCAGTTAGGGTGTGGAAAGTCCCCAGGCTCCCCAGCAGGCAGAAG
TATGCAAAGCATGCATCTCAATTAGTCAGCAACCAGGTGTGGAAAGTCCCCAGGCTCCCCAGCAGGCAGA
AGTATGCAAAGCATGCATCTCAATTAGTCAGCAACCATAGTCCCGCCCCTAACTCCGCCCATCCCGCCCC
TAACTCCGCCCAGTTCCGCCCATTCTCCGCCCCATGGCTGACTAATTTTTTTTATTTATGCAGAGGCCGA
GGCCGCCTCGGCCTCTGAGCTATTCCAGAAGTAGTGAGGAGGCTTTTTTGGAGGCCTAGGCTTTTGCAAA
GATCGATCAAGAGACAGGATGAGGATCGTTTCGCATGATTGAACAAGATGGATTGCACGCAGGTTCTCCG
GCCGCTTGGGTGGAGAGGCTATTCGGCTATGACTGGGCACAACAGACAATCGGCTGCTCTGATGCCGCCG
TGTTCCGGCTGTCAGCGCAGGGGCGCCCGGTTCTTTTTGTCAAGACCGACCTGTCCGGTGCCCTGAATGA
ACTGCAAGACGAGGCAGCGCGGCTATCGTGGCTGGCCACGACGGGCGTTCCTTGCGCAGCTGTGCTCGAC
GTTGTCACTGAAGCGGGAAGGGACTGGCTGCTATTGGGCGAAGTGCCGGGGCAGGATCTCCTGTCATCTC
ACCTTGCTCCTGCCGAGAAAGTATCCATCATGGCTGATGCAATGCGGCGGCTGCATACGCTTGATCCGGC
TACCTGCCCATTCGACCACCAAGCGAAACATCGCATCGAGCGAGCACGTACTCGGATGGAAGCCGGTCTT
GTCGATCAGGATGATCTGGACGAAGAGCATCAGGGGCTCGCGCCAGCCGAACTGTTCGCCAGGCTCAAGG
CGAGCATGCCCGACGGCGAGGATCTCGTCGTGACCCATGGCGATGCCTGCTTGCCGAATATCATGGTGGA
AAATGGCCGCTTTTCTGGATTCATCGACTGTGGCCGGCTGGGTGTGGCGGACCGCTATCAGGACATAGCG
TTGGCTACCCGTGATATTGCTGAAGAGCTTGGCGGCGAATGGGCTGACCGCTTCCTCGTGCTTTACGGTA
TCGCCGCTCCCGATTCGCAGCGCATCGCCTTCTATCGCCTTCTTGACGAGTTCTTCTGAGCGGGACTCTG
GGGTTCGAAATGACCGACCAAGCGACGCCCAACCTGCCATCACGAGATTTCGATTCCACCGCCGCCTTCT
ATGAAAGGTTGGGCTTCGGAATCGTTTTCCGGGACGCCGGCTGGATGATCCTCCAGCGCGGGGATCTCAT
GCTGGAGTTCTTCGCCCACCCTAGGGGGAGGCTAACTGAAACACGGAAGGAGACAATACCGGAAGGAACC
CGCGCTATGACGGCAATAAAAAGACAGAATAAAACGCACGGTGTTGGGTCGTTTGTTCATAAACGCGGGG
TTCGGTCCCAGGGCTGGCACTCTGTCGATACCCCACCGAGACCCCATTGGGGCCAATACGCCCGCGTTTC
TTCCTTTTCCCCACCCCACCCCCCAAGTTCGGGTGAAGGCCCAGGGCTCGCAGCCAACGTCGGGGCGGCA
GGCCCTGCCATAGCCTCAGGTTACTCATATATACTTTAGATTGATTTAAAACTTCATTTTTAATTTAAAA
GGATCTAGGTGAAGATCCTTTTTGATAATCTCATGACCAAAATCCCTTAACGTGAGTTTTCGTTCCACTG
AGCGTCAGACCCCGTAGAAAAGATCAAAGGATCTTCTTGAGATCCTTTTTTTCTGCGCGTAATCTGCTGC
TTGCAAACAAAAAAACCACCGCTACCAGCGGTGGTTTGTTTGCCGGATCAAGAGCTACCAACTCTTTTTC
CGAAGGTAACTGGCTTCAGCAGAGCGCAGATACCAAATACTGTTCTTCTAGTGTAGCCGTAGTTAGGCCA
CCACTTCAAGAACTCTGTAGCACCGCCTACATACCTCGCTCTGCTAATCCTGTTACCAGTGGCTGCTGCC
AGTGGCGATAAGTCGTGTCTTACCGGGTTGGACTCAAGACGATAGTTACCGGATAAGGCGCAGCGGTCGG
GCTGAACGGGGGGTTCGTGCACACAGCCCAGCTTGGAGCGAACGACCTACACCGAACTGAGATACCTACA
GCGTGAGCTATGAGAAAGCGCCACGCTTCCCGAAGGGAGAAAGGCGGACAGGTATCCGGTAAGCGGCAGG
GTCGGAACAGGAGAGCGCACGAGGGAGCTTCCAGGGGGAAACGCCTGGTATCTTTATAGTCCTGTCGGGT
TTCGCCACCTCTGACTTGAGCGTCGATTTTTGTGATGCTCGTCAGGGGGGCGGAGCCTATGGAAAAACGC
CAGCAACGCGGCCTTTTTACGGTTCCTGGCCTTTTGCTGGCCTTTTGCTCACATGTTCTTTCCTGCGTTA
TCCCCTGATTCTGTGGATAACCGTATTACCGCCATGCATTAGTTATTAATAGTAATCAATTACGGGGTCA
TTAGTTCATAGCCCATATATGGAGTTCCG
